>Addgene plasmid #141710 | TFORF0805 | addgene full sequence | sequence record 397904 | Addgene NGS Result
TTAATGTAGTCTTATGCAATACTCTTGTAGTCTTGCAACATGGTAACGATGAGTTAGCAACATGCCTTAC
AAGGAGAGAAAAAGCACCGTGCATGCCGATTGGTGGAAGTAAGGTGGTACGATCGTGCCTTATTAGGAAG
GCAACAGACGGGTCTGACATGGATTGGACGAACCACTGAATTGCCGCATTGCAGAGATATTGTATTTAAG
TGCCTAGCTCGATACATAAACGGGTCTCTCTGGTTAGACCAGATCTGAGCCTGGGAGCTCTCTGGCTAAC
TAGGGAACCCACTGCTTAAGCCTCAATAAAGCTTGCCTTGAGTGCTTCAAGTAGTGTGTGCCCGTCTGTT
GTGTGACTCTGGTAACTAGAGATCCCTCAGACCCTTTTAGTCAGTGTGGAAAATCTCTAGCAGTGGCGCC
CGAACAGGGACTTGAAAGCGAAAGGGAAACCAGAGGAGCTCTCTCGACGCAGGACTCGGCTTGCTGAAGC
GCGCACGGCAAGAGGCGAGGGGCGGCGACTGGTGAGTACGCCAAAAATTTTGACTAGCGGAGGCTAGAAG
GAGAGAGATGGGTGCGAGAGCGTCAGTATTAAGCGGGGGAGAATTAGATCGCGATGGGAAAAAATTCGGT
TAAGGCCAGGGGGAAAGAAAAAATATAAATTAAAACATATAGTATGGGCAAGCAGGGAGCTAGAACGATT
CGCAGTTAATCCTGGCCTGTTAGAAACATCAGAAGGCTGTAGACAAATACTGGGACAGCTACAACCATCC
CTTCAGACAGGATCAGAAGAACTTAGATCATTATATAATACAGTAGCAACCCTCTATTGTGTGCATCAAA
GGATAGAGATAAAAGACACCAAGGAAGCTTTAGACAAGATAGAGGAAGAGCAAAACAAAAGTAAGACCAC
CGCACAGCAAGCGGCCGCTGATCTTCAGACCTGGAGGAGGAGATATGAGGGACAATTGGAGAAGTGAATT
ATATAAATATAAAGTAGTAAAAATTGAACCATTAGGAGTAGCACCCACCAAGGCAAAGAGAAGAGTGGTG
CAGAGAGAAAAAAGAGCAGTGGGAATAGGAGCTTTGTTCCTTGGGTTCTTGGGAGCAGCAGGAAGCACTA
TGGGCGCAGCGTCAATGACGCTGACGGTACAGGCCAGACAATTATTGTCTGGTATAGTGCAGCAGCAGAA
CAATTTGCTGAGGGCTATTGAGGCGCAACAGCATCTGTTGCAACTCACAGTCTGGGGCATCAAGCAGCTC
CAGGCAAGAATCCTGGCTGTGGAAAGATACCTAAAGGATCAACAGCTCCTGGGGATTTGGGGTTGCTCTG
GAAAACTCATTTGCACCACTGCTGTGCCTTGGAATGCTAGTTGGAGTAATAAATCTCTGGAACAGATTTG
GAATCACACGACCTGGATGGAGTGGGACAGAGAAATTAACAATTACACAAGCTTAATACACTCCTTAATT
GAAGAATCGCAAAACCAGCAAGAAAAGAATGAACAAGAATTATTGGAATTAGATAAATGGGCAAGTTTGT
GGAATTGGTTTAACATAACAAATTGGCTGTGGTATATAAAATTATTCATAATGATAGTAGGAGGCTTGGT
AGGTTTAAGAATAGTTTTTGCTGTACTTTCTATAGTGAATAGAGTTAGGCAGGGATATTCACCATTATCG
TTTCAGACCCACCTCCCAACCCCGAGGGGACCCATGCATTGCATCTCAATTAGTCAGCAACCAGGTGTGG
AAAGTCCCCAGGCTCCCCAGCAGGCAGAAGTATGCAAAGCATGCGTCTCAATTAGTCAGCAACCATAGTC
CCGCCCCTAACTCCGCCCATCCCGCCCCTAACTCCGCCCAGTTCCGCCCATTCTCCGCCCCATGGCTGAC
TAATTTTTTTTATTTATGCAGAGGCCGAGGCCGCCTCGGCCTCTGAGCTATTCCAGAAGTAGTGAGGAGG
CTTTTTTGGAGGCCTAGGCTTTTGCAAAAAGCTTTCTAGAGGTACCACCGGAGCTTACCATGACCGAGTA
CAAGCCCACGGTGCGCCTCGCCACCCGCGACGACGTCCCCAGGGCCGTACGCACCCTCGCCGCCGCGTTC
GCCGACTACCCCGCCACGCGCCACACCGTCGATCCGGACCGCCACATCGAGCGGGTCACCGAGCTGCAAG
AACTCTTCCTCACGCGCGTCGGGCTCGACATCGGCAAGGTGTGGGTCGCGGACGACGGCGCCGCCGTGGC
GGTCTGGACCACGCCGGAGAGCGTCGAAGCGGGGGCGGTGTTCGCCGAGATCGGCCCGCGCATGGCCGAG
TTGAGCGGTTCCCGGCTGGCCGCGCAGCAACAGATGGAAGGCCTCCTGGCGCCGCACCGGCCCAAGGAGC
CCGCGTGGTTCCTGGCCACCGTCGGCGTCTCGCCCGACCACCAGGGCAAGGGTCTGGGCAGCGCCGTCGT
GCTCCCCGGAGTGGAGGCGGCCGAGCGCGCCGGGGTGCCCGCCTTCCTGGAGACCTCCGCGCCCCGCAAC
CTCCCCTTCTACGAGCGGCTCGGCTTCACCGTCACCGCCGACGTCGAGGTGCCCGAAGGACCGCGCACCT
GGTGCATGACCCGCAAGCCCGGTGCCAGTTAACGAATTCTAGATCTTGAGACAAATGGCAGTATTCATCC
ACAATTTTAAAAGAAAAGGGGGGATTGGGGGGTACAGTGCAGGGGAAAGAATAGTAGACATAATAGCAAC
AGACATACAAACTAAAGAATTACAAAAACAAATTACAAAAATTCAAAATTTTCGGGTTTATTACAGGGAC
AGCAGAGATCCACTTTGGCGCCGGCTCGAGGCCTGCAGGTGCAAAGATGGATAAAGTTTTAAACAGAGAG
GAATCTTTGCAGCTAATGGACCTTCTAGGTCTTGAAAGGAGTGGGAATTGGCTCCGGTGCCCGTCAGTGG
GCAGAGCGCACATCGCCCACAGTCCCCGAGAAGTTGGGGGGAGGGGTCGGCAATTGAACCGGTGCCTAGA
GAAGGTGGCGCGGGGTAAACTGGGAAAGTGATGTCGTGTACTGGCTCCGCCTTTTTCCCGAGGGTGGGGG
AGAACCGTATATAAGTGCAGTAGTCGCCGTGAACGTTCTTTTTCGCAACGGGTTTGCCGCCAGAACACAG
GTAAGTGCCGTGTGTGGTTCCCGCGGGCCTGGCCTCTTTACGGGTTATGGCCCTTGCGTGCCTTGAATTA
CTTCCACCTGGCTGCAGTACGTGATTCTTGATCCCGAGCTTCGGGTTGGAAGTGGGTGGGAGAGTTCGAG
GCCTTGCGCTTAAGGAGCCCCTTCGCCTCGTGCTTGAGTTGAGGCCTGGCCTGGGCGCTGGGGCCGCCGC
GTGCGAATCTGGTGGCACCTTCGCGCCTGTCTCGCTGCTTTCGATAAGTCTCTAGCCATTTAAAATTTTT
GATGACCTGCTGCGACGCTTTTTTTCTGGCAAGATAGTCTTGTAAATGCGGGCCAAGATCTGCACACTGG
TATTTCGGTTTTTGGGGCCGCGGGCGGCGACGGGGCCCGTGCGTCCCAGCGCACATGTTCGGCGAGGCGG
GGCCTGCGAGCGCGGCCACCGAGAATCGGACGGGGGTAGTCTCAAGCTGGCCGGCCTGCTCTGGTGCCTG
GCCTCGCGCCGCCGTGTATCGCCCCGCCCTGGGCGGCAAGGCTGGCCCGGTCGGCACCAGTTGCGTGAGC
GGAAAGATGGCCGCTTCCCGGCCCTGCTGCAGGGAGCTCAAAATGGAGGACGCGGCGCTCGGGAGAGCGG
GCGGGTGAGTCACCCACACAAAGGAAAAGGGCCTTTCCGTCCTCAGCCGTCGCTTCATGTGACTCCACGG
AGTACCGGGCGCCGTCCAGGCACCTCGATTAGTTCTCGAGCTTTTGGAGTACGTCGTCTTTAGGTTGGGG
GGAGGGGTTTTATGCGATGGAGTTTCCCCACACTGAGTGGGTGGAGACTGAAGTTAGGCCAGCTTGGCAC
TTGATGTAATTCTCCTTGGAATTTGCCCTTTTTGAGTTTGGATCTTGGTTCATTCTCAAGCCTCAGACAG
TGGTTCAAAGTTTTTTTCTTCCATTTCAGGTGTCGTGAGGCTAGCACCGCCACCATGGCGGTGCGGAAGA
AGGACGGCGGCCCCAACGTGAAGTACTACGAGGCCGCGGACACCGTGACCCAGTTCGACAACGTGCGGCT
GTGGCTCGGCAAGAACTACAAGAAGTATATACAAGCTGAACCACCCACCAACAAGTCCCTGTCTAGCCTG
GTTGTACAGTTGCTACAATTTCAGGAAGAAGTTTTTGGCAAACATGTCAGCAATGCACCGCTCACTAAAC
TGCCGATCAAATGTTTCCTAGATTTCAAAGCGGGAGGCTCCTTGTGCCACATTCTTGCAGCTGCCTACAA
ATTCAAGAGTGACCAGGGATGGCGGCGTTACGATTTCCAGAATCCATCACGCATGGACCGCAATGTGGAA
ATGTTTATGACCATTGAGAAGTCCTTGGTGCAGAATAATTGCCTGTCTCGACCTAACATTTTTCTGTGCC
CAGAAATTGAGCCCAAACTACTAGGGAAATTAAAGGACATTATCAAGAGACACCAGGGAACAGTCACTGA
GGATAAGAACAATGCCTCCCATGTTGTGTATCCTGTCCCGGGGAATCTAGAAGAAGAGGAATGGGTACGA
CCAGTCATGAAGAGGGATAAGCAGGTTCTTCTGCACTGGGGCTACTATCCTGACAGTTACGACACGTGGA
TCCCAGCGAGTGAAATTGAGGCATCTGTGGAAGATGCTCCAACTCCTGAGAAACCTAGGAAGGTTCATGC
AAAGTGGATCCTGGACACCGACACCTTCAATGAATGGATGAATGAGGAAGACTATGAAGTAAATGATGAC
AAAAACCCTGTCTCCCGCCGAAAGAAGATTTCAGCCAAGACACTGACAGATGAGGTGAACAGCCCAGATT
CAGATCGACGGGACAAGAAGGGGGGAAACTATAAGAAGAGGAAGCGCTCCCCCTCTCCTTCACCAACCCC
AGAAGCAAAGAAGAAAAATGCTAAGAAAGGTCCCTCAACACCTTACACTAAGTCAAAGCGTGGCCACAGA
GAAGAGGAGCAAGAAGACCTGACAAAGGACATGGACGAGCCCTCACCAGTCCCCAATGTAGAAGAGGTGA
CACTTCCCAAAACAGTCAACACAAAGAAAGACTCAGAGTCGGCCCCAGTCAAAGGCGGCACCATGACCGA
CCTGGATGAACAGGAAGATGAAAGCATGGAGACGACGGGCAAGGATGAGGATGAGAACAGTACGGGGAAC
AAGGGAGAGCAGACCAAGAATCCAGACCTGCATGAGGACAATGTGACTGAACAGACCCACCACATCATCA
TTCCCAGCTACGCTGCCTGGTTTGACTACAATAGTGTTCATGCCATTGAGCGGAGGGCTCTCCCCGAGTT
CTTCAACGGCAAGAACAAGTCCAAGACTCCAGAGATCTACCTGGCCTATCGAAACTTTATGATTGACACT
TACCGACTGAACCCCCAAGAGTATCTTACCTCTACCGCCTGCCGCCGAAACCTAGCGGGTGATGTCTGTG
CCATCATGAGGGTCCATGCCTTCCTAGAACAGTGGGGTCTTATTAACTACCAGGTGGATGCTGAGAGTCG
ACCAACCCCAATGGGGCCTCCGCCTACCTCTCACTTCCATGTCTTGGCTGACACACCATCAGGGCTGGTG
CCTCTGCAGCCCAAGACACCTCAGGGCCGCCAGGTTGATGCTGATACCAAGGCTGGGCGAAAGGGCAAAG
AGCTGGATGACCTGGTGCCAGAGACGGCTAAGGGCAAGCCAGAGCTGCAGACCTCTGCTTCCCAACAAAT
GCTCAACTTTCCTGACAAAGGCAAAGAGAAACCAACAGACATGCAAAACTTTGGGCTGCGCACAGACATG
TACACAAAAAAGAATGTTCCCTCCAAGAGCAAGGCTGCAGCCAGTGCCACTCGTGAGTGGACAGAACAGG
AAACCCTGCTTCTCCTGGAGGCACTGGAAATGTACAAAGATGACTGGAACAAAGTGTCCGAGCATGTGGG
AAGCCGCACACAGGACGAGTGCATCTTGCATTTTCTTCGTCTTCCCATTGAAGACCCATACCTGGAGGAC
TCAGAGGCCTCCCTAGGCCCCCTGGCCTACCAACCCATCCCCTTCAGTCAGTCGGGCAACCCTGTTATGA
GCACTGTTGCCTTCCTGGCCTCTGTCGTCGATCCCCGAGTCGCCTCTGCTGCTGCAAAGTCAGCCCTAGA
GGAGTTCTCCAAAATGAAGGAAGAGGTACCCACGGCCTTGGTGGAGGCCCATGTTCGAAAAGTGGAAGAA
GCAGCCAAAGTAACAGGCAAGGCGGACCCTGCCTTCGGTCTGGAAAGCAGTGGCATTGCAGGAACCACCT
CTGATGAGCCTGAGCGGATTGAGGAGAGCGGGAATGACGAGGCTCGGGTGGAAGGCCAGGCCACAGATGA
GAAGAAGGAGCCCAAGGAACCCCGAGAAGGAGGGGGTGCTATAGAGGAGGAAGCAAAAGAGAAAACCAGC
GAGGCTCCCAAGAAGGATGAGGAGAAAGGGAAAGAAGGCGACAGTGAGAAGGAGTCCGAGAAGAGTGATG
GAGACCCAATAGTCGATCCTGAGAAGGAGAAGGAGCCAAAGGAAGGGCAGGAGGAAGTGCTGAAGGAAGT
GGTGGAGTCTGAGGGGGAAAGGAAGACAAAGGTGGAGCGGGACATTGGCGAGGGCAACCTCTCCACCGCT
GCTGCCGCCGCCCTGGCCGCCGCCGCAGTGAAAGCTAAGCACTTGGCTGCTGTTGAGGAAAGGAAGATCA
AATCTTTGGTGGCCCTGCTGGTGGAGACCCAGATGAAAAAGTTGGAGATCAAACTTCGGCACTTTGAGGA
GCTGGAGACTATCATGGACCGGGAGCGAGAAGCACTGGAGTATCAGAGGCAGCAGCTCCTGGCCGACAGA
CAAGCCTTCCACATGGAGCAGCTGAAGTATGCGGAGATGAGGGCTCGGCAGCAGCACTTCCAACAGATGC
ACCAACAGCAGCAGCAGCCACCACCAGCCCTGCCCCCAGGCTCCCAGCCTATCCCCCCAACAGGGGCTGC
TGGGCCACCCGCAGTCCATGGCTTGGCTGTGGCTCCAGCCTCTGTAGTCCCTGCTCCTGCTGGCAGTGGG
GCCCCTCCAGGAAGTTTGGGCCCTTCTGAACAGATTGGGCAGGCAGGGTCAACTGCAGGGCCACAGCAGC
AGCAACCAGCTGGAGCCCCCCAGCCTGGGGCAGTCCCACCAGGGGTTCCCCCCCCTGGACCCCATGGCCC
CTCACCGTTCCCCAACCAACAAACTCCTCCCTCAATGATGCCAGGGGCAGTGCCAGGCAGCGGGCACCCA
GGCGTGGCGGCCCAAAGCCCTGCCATTGTGGCAGCTGTTCAGGGCAACCTCCTGCCCAGTGCCAGCCCAC
TGCCAGACCCAGGCACCCCCCTGCCTCCAGACCCCACAGCCCCGAGCCCAGGCACGGTCACCCCTGTGCC
ACCTCCACAGTAGTAATGAACTAGTCCGTAACTTGAAAGTATTTCGATTTCTTGGCTTTATATATCTTGT
GGAAAGGACGAGTCTACCTGCTGCCTTGGTTCTCTACGCGTTAAGTCGACAATCAACCTCTGGATTACAA
AATTTGTGAAAGATTGACTGGTATTCTTAACTATGTTGCTCCTTTTACGCTATGTGGATACGCTGCTTTA
ATGCCTTTGTATCATGCTATTGCTTCCCGTATGGCTTTCATTTTCTCCTCCTTGTATAAATCCTGGTTGC
TGTCTCTTTATGAGGAGTTGTGGCCCGTTGTCAGGCAACGTGGCGTGGTGTGCACTGTGTTTGCTGACGC
AACCCCCACTGGTTGGGGCATTGCCACCACCTGTCAGCTCCTTTCCGGGACTTTCGCTTTCCCCCTCCCT
ATTGCCACGGCGGAACTCATCGCCGCCTGCCTTGCCCGCTGCTGGACAGGGGCTCGGCTGTTGGGCACTG
ACAATTCCGTGGTGTTGTCGGGGAAATCATCGTCCTTTCCTTGGCTGCTCGCCTGTGTTGCCACCTGGAT
TCTGCGCGGGACGTCCTTCTGCTACGTCCCTTCGGCCCTCAATCCAGCGGACCTTCCTTCCCGCGGCCTG
CTGCCGGCTCTGCGGCCTCTTCCGCGTCTTCGCCTTCGCCCTCAGACGAGTCGGATCTCCCTTTGGGCCG
CCTCCCCGCGTCGACTTTAAGACCAATGACTTACAAGGCAGCTGTAGATCTTAGCCACTTTTTAAAAGAA
AAGGGGGGACTGGAAGGGCTAATTCACTCCCAACGAAGACAAGATCTGCTTTTTGCTTGTACTGGGTCTC
TCTGGTTAGACCAGATCTGAGCCTGGGAGCTCTCTGGCTAACTAGGGAACCCACTGCTTAAGCCTCAATA
AAGCTTGCCTTGAGTGCTTCAAGTAGTGTGTGCCCGTCTGTTGTGTGACTCTGGTAACTAGAGATCCCTC
AGACCCTTTTAGTCAGTGTGGAAAATCTCTAGCAGTACGTATAGTAGTTCATGTCATCTTATTATTCAGT
ATTTATAACTTGCAAAGAAATGAATATCAGAGAGTGAGAGGAACTTGTTTATTGCAGCTTATAATGGTTA
CAAATAAAGCAATAGCATCACAAATTTCACAAATAAAGCATTTTTTTCACTGCATTCTAGTTGTGGTTTG
TCCAAACTCATCAATGTATCTTATCATGTCTGGCTCTAGCTATCCCGCCCCTAACTCCGCCCATCCCGCC
CCTAACTCCGCCCAGTTCCGCCCATTCTCCGCCCCATGGCTGACTAATTTTTTTTATTTATGCAGAGGCC
GAGGCCGCCTCGGCCTCTGAGCTATTCCAGAAGTAGTGAGGAGGCTTTTTTGGAGGCCTAGGGACGTACC
CAATTCGCCCTATAGTGAGTCGTATTACGCGCGCTCACTGGCCGTCGTTTTACAACGTCGTGACTGGGAA
AACCCTGGCGTTACCCAACTTAATCGCCTTGCAGCACATCCCCCTTTCGCCAGCTGGCGTAATAGCGAAG
AGGCCCGCACCGATCGCCCTTCCCAACAGTTGCGCAGCCTGAATGGCGAATGGG
[124 nt withheld, positions 9155-9278]
C
[91 nt withheld, positions 9280-9370]
A
[49 nt withheld, positions 9372-9420]
CCTTTGACGTTGGAGTCCACGTTCTTT
[37 nt withheld, positions 9448-9484]
ACCCTATCTCGGTCTATTCTTTTGATTTATAAGGGATTTTGCCGATTTCGGCCTATTGGTTAAAAAATGA
GCTGATTTAACAAAAATTTAACGCGAATTTTAACAAAATATTAACGCTTACAATTTAGGTGGCACTTTTC
GGGGAAATGTGCGCGGAACCCCTATTTGTTTATTTTTCTAAATACATTCAAATATGTATCCGCTCATGAG
ACAATAACCCTGATAAATGCTTCAATAATATTGAAAAAGGAAGAGTATGAGTATTCAACATTTCCGTGTC
GCCCTTATTCCCTTTTTTGCGGCATTTTGCCTTCCTGTTTTTGCTCACCCAGAAACGCTGGTGAAAGTAA
AAGATGCTGAAGATCAGTTGGGTGCACGAGTGGGTTACATCGAACTGGATCTCAACAGCGGTAAGATCCT
TGAGAGTTTTCGCCCCGAAGAACGTTTTCCAATGATGAGCACTTTTAAAGTTCTGCTATGTGGCGCGGTA
TTATCCCGTATTGACGCCGGGCAAGAGCAACTCGGTCGCCGCATACACTATTCTCAGAATGACTTGGTTG
AGTACTCACCAGTCACAGAAAAGCATCTTACGGATGGCATGACAGTAAGAGAATTATGCAGTGCTGCCAT
AACCATGAGTGATAACACTGCGGCCAACTTACTTCTGACAACGATCGGAGGACCGAAGGAGCTAACCGCT
TTTTTGCACAACATGGGGGATCATGTAACTCGCCTTGATCGTTGGGAACCGGAGCTGAATGAAGCCATAC
CAAACGACGAGCGTGACACCACGATGCCTGTAGCAATGGCAACAACGTTGCGCAAACTATTAACTGGCGA
ACTACTTACTCTAGCTTCCCGGCAACAATTAATAGACTGGATGGAGGCGGATAAAGTTGCAGGACCACTT
CTGCGCTCGGCCCTTCCGGCTGGCTGGTTTATTGCTGATAAATCTGGAGCCGGTGAGCGTGGGTCTCGCG
GTATCATTGCAGCACTGGGGCCAGATGGTAAGCCCTCCCGTATCGTAGTTATCTACACGACGGGGAGTCA
GGCAACTATGGATGAACGAAATAGACAGATCGCTGAGATAGGTGCCTCACTGATTAAGCATTGGTAACTG
TCAGACCAAGTTTACTCATATATACTTTAGATTGATTTAAAACTTCATTTTTAATTTAAAAGGATCTAGG
TGAAGATCCTTTTTGATAATCTCATGACCAAAATCCCTTAACGTGAGTTTTCGTTCCACTGAGCGTCAGA
CCCCGTAGAAAAGATCAAAGGATCTTCTTGAGATCCTTTTTTTCTGCGCGTAATCTGCTGCTTGCAAACA
AAAAAACCACCGCTACCAGCGGTGGTTTGTTTGCCGGATCAAGAGCTACCAACTCTTTTTCCGAAGGTAA
CTGGCTTCAGCAGAGCGCAGATACCAAATACTGTTCTTCTAGTGTAGCCGTAGTTAGGCCACCACTTCAA
GAACTCTGTAGCACCGCCTACATACCTCGCTCTGCTAATCCTGTTACCAGTGGCTGCTGCCAGTGGCGAT
AAGTCGTGTCTTACCGGGTTGGACTCAAGACGATAGTTACCGGATAAGGCGCAGCGGTCGGGCTGAACGG
GGGGTTCGTGCACACAGCCCAGCTTGGAGCGAACGACCTACACCGAACTGAGATACCTACAGCGTGAGCT
ATGAGAAAGCGCCACGCTTCCCGAAGGGAGAAAGGCGGACAGGTATCCGGTAAGCGGCAGGGTCGGAACA
GGAGAGCGCACGAGGGAGCTTCCAGGGGGAAACGCCTGGTATCTTTATAGTCCTGTCGGGTTTCGCCACC
TCTGACTTGAGCGTCGATTTTTGTGATGCTCGTCAGGGGGGCGGAGCCTATGGAAAAACGCCAGCAACGC
GGCCTTTTTACGGTTCCTGGCCTTTTGCTGGCCTTTTGCTCACATGTTCTTTCCTGCGTTATCCCCTGAT
TCTGTGGATAACCGTATTACCGCCTTTGAGTGAGCTGATACCGCTCGCCGCAGCCGAACGACCGAGCGCA
GCGAGTCAGTGAGCGAGGAAGCGGAAGAGCGCCCAATACGCAAACCGCCTCTCCCCGCGCGTTGGCCGAT
TCATTAATGCAGCTGGCACGACAGGTTTCCCGACTGGAAAGCGGGCAGTGAGCGCAACGCAATTAATGTG
AGTTAGCTCACTCATTAGGCACCCCAGGCTTTACACTTTATGCTTCCGGCTCGTATGTTGTGTGGAATTG
TGAGCGGATAACAATTTCACACAGGAAACAGCTATGACCATGATTACGCCAAGCGCGCAATTAACCCTCA
CTAAAGGGAACAAAAGCTGGAGCTGCAAGC
Features (pLannotate 1.2.2; 31 found; start..end, strand, type, name):
      5..231     +  promoter       RSV promoter: Rous sarcoma virus enhancer/promoter
    232..412     +  LTR            5' LTR (truncated): truncated 5' long terminal repeat (LTR) from HIV-1
    459..584     +  misc_feature   HIV-1 Ψ: packaging signal of human immunodeficiency virus type 1
    568..931     +  CDS            HIV-1 gag (fragment): gag protein from human immunodeficiency virus 1; gag
   1077..1310    +  misc_feature   RRE: The Rev response element (RRE) of HIV-1 allows for Rev-dependent mRNA export from the nucleus to the cytoplasm.
   1687..1713    +  CDS            Rev (fragment): human immunodeficiency virus 1 (HIV-1) Rev protein; rev; enhances nuclear export of unspliced and incompletely spliced viral mRNAs
   1720..1743    +  promoter       SV40 promoter (fragment): SV40 early promoter
   1744..1815    +  promoter       SV40 promoter (fragment): SV40 enhancer and early promoter
   1839..1974    +  rep_origin     SV40 ori: SV40 origin of replication
   2020..2616    +  CDS            PuroR (fragment): puromycin N-acetyltransferase; pac from Streptomyces; confers resistance to puromycin
   2665..2782    +  misc_feature   cPPT/CTS: central polypurine tract and central termination sequence of HIV-1
   2847..2913    +  CDS            small t antigen (fragment): SV40 (simian virus 40) small t antigen
   2920..4098    +  promoter       EF-1α promoter: strong constitutive promoter for human elongation factor EF-1α
   4115..7570    +  CDS            SMARCC2 (fragment): SMRC2_HUMAN - Also known as BAF170. Experimental evidence at protein level: Swiss-Prot protein existence level 1. Involved in transcriptional activation and repression of select genes by chromatin remodeling (alteration of DNA-nucleosome topology). Component of SWI/SNF chromatin remodeling complexes that carry out key enzymatic activities, changing chromatin structure by altering DNA-histone contacts within a nucleosome in an ATP-dependent manner (PubMed:11018012). Can stimulate the ATPase activity of the catalytic subunit of these complexes (PubMed:10078207). May be required for CoREST depend
   7586..7639    +  promoter       U6 promoter (fragment): RNA polymerase III promoter for human U6 snRNA
   7681..8269    +  misc_feature   WPRE: woodchuck hepatitis virus posttranscriptional regulatory element
   8320..8339    +  misc_feature   cPPT/CTS (fragment): central polypurine tract and central termination sequence of HIV-1
   8341..8574    +  LTR            3' LTR (ΔU3): self-inactivating 3' long terminal repeat (LTR) from HIV-1
   8652..8773    +  polyA_signal   SV40 poly(A) signal: SV40 polyadenylation signal
   8813..8948    +  rep_origin     SV40 ori: SV40 origin of replication
   8969..8987    -  promoter       T7 promoter: promoter for bacteriophage T7 RNA polymerase
   8995..9150    +  CDS            lacZα (fragment): LacZα fragment of β-galactosidase; lacZ fragment
   9155..9583    +  rep_origin     f1 ori (sequence partly withheld): f1 bacteriophage origin of replication; arrow indicates direction of (+) strand synthesis
   9636..9740    +  promoter       AmpR promoter: bla
   9741..10601   +  CDS            AmpR: β-lactamase; bla; confers resistance to ampicillin, carbenicillin, and related antibiotics
  10772..11360   +  rep_origin     ori: high-copy-number ColE1/pMB1/pBR322/pUC origin of replication
  11543..11635   +  CDS            lacI (fragment): lac repressor; lacI; The lac repressor binds to the lac operator to inhibit transcription in E. coli. This inhibition can be relieved by adding lactose or isopropyl-β-D-thiogalactopyranoside (IPTG).
  11648..11669   +  protein_bind   CAP binding site: CAP binding activates transcription in the presence of cAMP. E. coli catabolite activator protein
  11684..11714   +  promoter       lac promoter: promoter for the E. coli lac operon
  11718..11740   +  protein_bind   lac operator (fragment): The lac repressor binds to the lac operator to inhibit transcription in E. coli. This inhibition can be relieved by adding lactose or isopropyl-β-D-thiogalactopyranoside (IPTG). lac repressor encoded by lacI
  11783..11801   +  promoter       T3 promoter: promoter for bacteriophage T3 RNA polymerase
