[The description below was written by a language model from this plasmid's Addgene catalogue record and pLannotate feature annotations shown in this document.]
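Description:
TFORF0805 is a lentiviral mammalian expression plasmid built on the pLX_TRC317 backbone and belongs to a barcoded library of transcription factor open reading frames designed for pooled overexpression screens. It is maintained in E. coli through a high-copy ColE1/pUC-type origin with ampicillin selection (AmpR under its own bla promoter). It also carries an f1 origin and remnants of a lacZα/lac promoter cloning region flanked by T7 and T3 promoters. The depositor notes that the plasmid can recombine, as often happens with LTR-containing vectors, and that the ORF portion was produced by gene synthesis.

The viral cassette has a third-generation, self-inactivating layout. An RSV promoter drives a truncated HIV-1 5' LTR, followed by the Ψ packaging signal with a partial gag sequence, the Rev response element for Rev-dependent export of the genomic RNA, a cPPT/CTS element, and a ΔU3 3' LTR with a downstream SV40 polyadenylation signal. Inside the transfer region, an SV40 early promoter/origin segment sits upstream of the puromycin N-acetyltransferase gene, allowing selection of transduced cells. A separate EF-1α promoter drives human SMARCC2 (BAF170), a core subunit of SWI/SNF ATP-dependent chromatin remodelling complexes. A WPRE downstream of the ORF enhances transcript stability and expression.

The catalogue entry describes a unique 24-bp barcode that identifies the ORF in pooled screens, but the feature table does not annotate it. The short U6 promoter fragment annotated between the ORF and the WPRE is probably residual or primer-site sequence rather than a functional Pol III unit. The construct is intended for stable SMARCC2 overexpression, either alone or within directed-differentiation screens.
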