Addgene plasmid #141710: TFORF0805
Purpose: Lentiviral vector for overexpressing transcription factor ORFs with unique 24-bp barcodes. Barcodes facilitate identification of transcription factors in pooled screens.
Depositing lab: Feng Zhang. Depositing organization: Broad Institute. Publication: A transcription factor atlas of directed differentiation. Joung J, Ma S, Tay T, Geiger-Schuller KR, Kirchgatterer PC, Verdine VK, Guo B, Arias-Garcia MA, Allen WE, Singh A, Kuksenko O, Abudayyeh OO, Gootenberg JS, Fu Z, Macrae RK, Buenrostro JD, Regev A, Zhang F. Cell. 2023 Jan 5;186(1):209-229.e26. doi: 10.1016/j.cell.2022.11.026. PubMed 36608654.
Backbone
  Vector backbone: pLX_TRC317
  Backbone manufacturer: Broad Institute Genetic Perturbation Platform
  Backbone size w/o insert (bp): 8264
  Vector type: Mammalian Expression, Lentiviral
  Selectable markers: Puromycin
Growth in bacteria
  Bacterial resistance: Ampicillin, 100 μg/mL
  Growth temperature: 37°C
  Growth strain: NEB Stable
  Copy number: High Copy
Gene/Insert
  Gene/Insert name: SMARCC2
  Species: H. sapiens (human)
  Insert size (bp): 3560
  Entrez Gene: SMARCC2 (a.k.a. BAF170, CRACC2, CSS8, Rsc8)
  Promoter: EF1a
  Cloning method: Unknown
  Sequencing primers: 5′ GGGTGGAGACTGAAGTTAGGCCAG; 3′ CACATAGCGTAAAAGGAGCAACATAG
Terms and licenses: Academic/Nonprofit Terms; Industry Terms: Not Available to Industry
Depositor comments: NM_001130420,ENST00000394023 . The transcription factor ORF portion of this plasmid was synthesized by Genewiz. Please test multiple small colonies in case of plasmid recombination. To make this collection available in a timely manner, a portion of this collection was not fully sequenced by Addgene. If an Addgene verified full plasmid sequence is not available, please contact us prior to placing an order to request the full sequence.
How to cite: TFORF0805 was a gift from Feng Zhang (Addgene plasmid # 141710 ; http://n2t.net/addgene:141710 ; RRID:Addgene_141710)
