>Addgene plasmid #141710 | TFORF0805 | depositor partial sequence | sequence record 277267 | Insert
ACCGCCACCATGGCGGTGCGGAAGAAGGACGGCGGCCCCAACGTGAAGTACTACGAGGCCGCGGACACCG
TGACCCAGTTCGACAACGTGCGGCTGTGGCTCGGCAAGAACTACAAGAAGTATATACAAGCTGAACCACC
CACCAACAAGTCCCTGTCTAGCCTGGTTGTACAGTTGCTACAATTTCAGGAAGAAGTTTTTGGCAAACAT
GTCAGCAATGCACCGCTCACTAAACTGCCGATCAAATGTTTCCTAGATTTCAAAGCGGGAGGCTCCTTGT
GCCACATTCTTGCAGCTGCCTACAAATTCAAGAGTGACCAGGGATGGCGGCGTTACGATTTCCAGAATCC
ATCACGCATGGACCGCAATGTGGAAATGTTTATGACCATTGAGAAGTCCTTGGTGCAGAATAATTGCCTG
TCTCGACCTAACATTTTTCTGTGCCCAGAAATTGAGCCCAAACTACTAGGGAAATTAAAGGACATTATCA
AGAGACACCAGGGAACAGTCACTGAGGATAAGAACAATGCCTCCCATGTTGTGTATCCTGTCCCGGGGAA
TCTAGAAGAAGAGGAATGGGTACGACCAGTCATGAAGAGGGATAAGCAGGTTCTTCTGCACTGGGGCTAC
TATCCTGACAGTTACGACACGTGGATCCCAGCGAGTGAAATTGAGGCATCTGTGGAAGATGCTCCAACTC
CTGAGAAACCTAGGAAGGTTCATGCAAAGTGGATCCTGGACACCGACACCTTCAATGAATGGATGAATGA
GGAAGACTATGAAGTAAATGATGACAAAAACCCTGTCTCCCGCCGAAAGAAGATTTCAGCCAAGACACTG
ACAGATGAGGTGAACAGCCCAGATTCAGATCGACGGGACAAGAAGGGGGGAAACTATAAGAAGAGGAAGC
GCTCCCCCTCTCCTTCACCAACCCCAGAAGCAAAGAAGAAAAATGCTAAGAAAGGTCCCTCAACACCTTA
CACTAAGTCAAAGCGTGGCCACAGAGAAGAGGAGCAAGAAGACCTGACAAAGGACATGGACGAGCCCTCA
CCAGTCCCCAATGTAGAAGAGGTGACACTTCCCAAAACAGTCAACACAAAGAAAGACTCAGAGTCGGCCC
CAGTCAAAGGCGGCACCATGACCGACCTGGATGAACAGGAAGATGAAAGCATGGAGACGACGGGCAAGGA
TGAGGATGAGAACAGTACGGGGAACAAGGGAGAGCAGACCAAGAATCCAGACCTGCATGAGGACAATGTG
ACTGAACAGACCCACCACATCATCATTCCCAGCTACGCTGCCTGGTTTGACTACAATAGTGTTCATGCCA
TTGAGCGGAGGGCTCTCCCCGAGTTCTTCAACGGCAAGAACAAGTCCAAGACTCCAGAGATCTACCTGGC
CTATCGAAACTTTATGATTGACACTTACCGACTGAACCCCCAAGAGTATCTTACCTCTACCGCCTGCCGC
CGAAACCTAGCGGGTGATGTCTGTGCCATCATGAGGGTCCATGCCTTCCTAGAACAGTGGGGTCTTATTA
ACTACCAGGTGGATGCTGAGAGTCGACCAACCCCAATGGGGCCTCCGCCTACCTCTCACTTCCATGTCTT
GGCTGACACACCATCAGGGCTGGTGCCTCTGCAGCCCAAGACACCTCAGGGCCGCCAGGTTGATGCTGAT
ACCAAGGCTGGGCGAAAGGGCAAAGAGCTGGATGACCTGGTGCCAGAGACGGCTAAGGGCAAGCCAGAGC
TGCAGACCTCTGCTTCCCAACAAATGCTCAACTTTCCTGACAAAGGCAAAGAGAAACCAACAGACATGCA
AAACTTTGGGCTGCGCACAGACATGTACACAAAAAAGAATGTTCCCTCCAAGAGCAAGGCTGCAGCCAGT
GCCACTCGTGAGTGGACAGAACAGGAAACCCTGCTTCTCCTGGAGGCACTGGAAATGTACAAAGATGACT
GGAACAAAGTGTCCGAGCATGTGGGAAGCCGCACACAGGACGAGTGCATCTTGCATTTTCTTCGTCTTCC
CATTGAAGACCCATACCTGGAGGACTCAGAGGCCTCCCTAGGCCCCCTGGCCTACCAACCCATCCCCTTC
AGTCAGTCGGGCAACCCTGTTATGAGCACTGTTGCCTTCCTGGCCTCTGTCGTCGATCCCCGAGTCGCCT
CTGCTGCTGCAAAGTCAGCCCTAGAGGAGTTCTCCAAAATGAAGGAAGAGGTACCCACGGCCTTGGTGGA
GGCCCATGTTCGAAAAGTGGAAGAAGCAGCCAAAGTAACAGGCAAGGCGGACCCTGCCTTCGGTCTGGAA
AGCAGTGGCATTGCAGGAACCACCTCTGATGAGCCTGAGCGGATTGAGGAGAGCGGGAATGACGAGGCTC
GGGTGGAAGGCCAGGCCACAGATGAGAAGAAGGAGCCCAAGGAACCCCGAGAAGGAGGGGGTGCTATAGA
GGAGGAAGCAAAAGAGAAAACCAGCGAGGCTCCCAAGAAGGATGAGGAGAAAGGGAAAGAAGGCGACAGT
GAGAAGGAGTCCGAGAAGAGTGATGGAGACCCAATAGTCGATCCTGAGAAGGAGAAGGAGCCAAAGGAAG
GGCAGGAGGAAGTGCTGAAGGAAGTGGTGGAGTCTGAGGGGGAAAGGAAGACAAAGGTGGAGCGGGACAT
TGGCGAGGGCAACCTCTCCACCGCTGCTGCCGCCGCCCTGGCCGCCGCCGCAGTGAAAGCTAAGCACTTG
GCTGCTGTTGAGGAAAGGAAGATCAAATCTTTGGTGGCCCTGCTGGTGGAGACCCAGATGAAAAAGTTGG
AGATCAAACTTCGGCACTTTGAGGAGCTGGAGACTATCATGGACCGGGAGCGAGAAGCACTGGAGTATCA
GAGGCAGCAGCTCCTGGCCGACAGACAAGCCTTCCACATGGAGCAGCTGAAGTATGCGGAGATGAGGGCT
CGGCAGCAGCACTTCCAACAGATGCACCAACAGCAGCAGCAGCCACCACCAGCCCTGCCCCCAGGCTCCC
AGCCTATCCCCCCAACAGGGGCTGCTGGGCCACCCGCAGTCCATGGCTTGGCTGTGGCTCCAGCCTCTGT
AGTCCCTGCTCCTGCTGGCAGTGGGGCCCCTCCAGGAAGTTTGGGCCCTTCTGAACAGATTGGGCAGGCA
GGGTCAACTGCAGGGCCACAGCAGCAGCAACCAGCTGGAGCCCCCCAGCCTGGGGCAGTCCCACCAGGGG
TTCCCCCCCCTGGACCCCATGGCCCCTCACCGTTCCCCAACCAACAAACTCCTCCCTCAATGATGCCAGG
GGCAGTGCCAGGCAGCGGGCACCCAGGCGTGGCGGCCCAAAGCCCTGCCATTGTGGCAGCTGTTCAGGGC
AACCTCCTGCCCAGTGCCAGCCCACTGCCAGACCCAGGCACCCCCCTGCCTCCAGACCCCACAGCCCCGA
GCCCAGGCACGGTCACCCCTGTGCCACCTCCACAGTAGTAATGAACTAGTCCGTAACTTGAAAGTATTTC
GATTTCTTGGCTTTATATATCTTGTGGAAAGGACGAGTCTACCTGCTGCCTTGGTTCTCT
