>Addgene plasmid #141710 | TFORF0805 | depositor partial sequence | sequence record 277268 | Barcode
GTCTACCTGCTGCCTTGGTTCTCT
